Addgene plasmid #228426: pCCG_Gephyrin
Purpose: Expression of Gephyrin at the his-3 locus
Depositing lab: Robert Haensch. Depositing organization: Technische Universitaet Braunschweig.
Backbone
  Vector backbone: PMF272
  Vector type: Protein expression in N. crassa
Growth in bacteria
  Bacterial resistance: Ampicillin, 100 μg/mL
  Growth temperature: 37°C
  Growth strain: DH5alpha
  Copy number: High Copy
Gene/Insert
  Gene/Insert name: Gephyrin
  Species: H. sapiens (human)
  Entrez Gene: GPHN (a.k.a. GEPH, GPH, GPHRYN, HKPX1, MOCODC)
  Cloning method: Gibson Cloning
  Sequencing primers: 5′ n/a
Terms and licenses: Academic/Nonprofit Terms; Industry Terms: Not Available to Industry
How to cite: pCCG_Gephyrin was a gift from Robert Haensch (Addgene plasmid # 228426 ; http://n2t.net/addgene:228426 ; RRID:Addgene_228426)
