[The description below was written by a language model from this plasmid's Addgene catalogue record and pLannotate feature annotations shown in this document.]
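Description:
pCCG_Gephyrin is a roughly 10 kb integrative expression plasmid for the filamentous fungus Neurospora crassa, built on the pMF272 backbone and designed to place human gephyrin (GPHN) at the his-3 locus. In E. coli it is maintained as a high-copy plasmid through a ColE1/pUC-type origin and selected with ampicillin via the β-lactamase gene and its native promoter. No fungal replication origin is annotated, consistent with a vector that acts by chromosomal integration rather than autonomous replication. The remaining small features (bom, rop and lacI fragments, pBluescript polylinker pieces, and T7, T3 and SP6 phage promoters) are remnants of the cloning vectors from which the backbone was assembled.

The payload is a 2,250 nt GPHN open reading frame inserted by Gibson assembly between polylinker fragments. Gephyrin is best known as a scaffold protein of inhibitory synapses, but the annotation highlights its catalytic role in the last steps of molybdenum cofactor biosynthesis: adenylation of molybdopterin and subsequent molybdate insertion. The fungal promoter driving the insert is not annotated and the record does not state it; the "CCG" in the name and the unannotated stretch of about 900 nt just upstream of the coding sequence may point to a ccg-type Neurospora promoter, but this is an inference. A roughly 2 kb reverse-strand feature labelled as a fragment of yeast HIS4 was called by homology and most likely represents the Neurospora his-3 sequence used for targeting, which in such vectors directs homologous recombination and typically allows selection by restored histidine prototrophy in a his-3 mutant recipient. The record does not state the experimental aim beyond expression at his-3.
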