Features (pLannotate 1.2.2; 15 found; start..end, strand, type, name):
     80..131     -  misc_feature   bom (fragment): basis of mobility region from pBR322
    233..268     -  CDS            rop (fragment): Rop protein, which maintains plasmids at low copy number; rop
    363..467     +  promoter       AmpR promoter: bla
    468..1328    +  CDS            AmpR: β-lactamase; bla; confers resistance to ampicillin, carbenicillin, and related antibiotics
   1499..2087    +  rep_origin     ori: high-copy-number ColE1/pMB1/pBR322/pUC origin of replication
   2270..2323    +  CDS            lacI (fragment): lac repressor; lacI; The lac repressor binds to the lac operator to inhibit transcription in E. coli. This inhibition can be relieved by adding lactose or isopropyl-β-D-thiogalactopyranoside (IPTG).
   2345..2363    +  promoter       T7 promoter: promoter for bacteriophage T7 RNA polymerase
   4007..4025    +  promoter       T7 promoter: promoter for bacteriophage T7 RNA polymerase
   4034..4058    +  misc_feature   MCS (fragment): pBluescript multiple cloning site
   4979..4998    +  misc_feature   MCS (fragment): pBluescript multiple cloning site
   5011..7260    +  CDS            GPHN (sequence partly withheld): GEPH_HUMAN - Also known as GPH, KIAA1385. Experimental evidence at protein level: Swiss-Prot protein existence level 1. Has also a catalytic activity and catalyzes two steps in the biosynthesis of the molybdenum cofactor. In the first step, molybdopterin is adenylated. Subsequently, molybdate is inserted into adenylated molybdopterin and AMP is released. From Homo sapiens (Human).
   7264..7317    +  misc_feature   MCS (fragment): pBluescript multiple cloning site
   7329..7346    -  promoter       T3 promoter (fragment): promoter for bacteriophage T3 RNA polymerase
   7886..9949    -  CDS            HIS4 (fragment): HIS2_YEAST - Experimental evidence at protein level: Swiss-Prot protein existence level 1. From Saccharomyces cerevisiae (strain ATCC 204508 / S288c) (Baker's yeast).
   9999..17      -  promoter       SP6 promoter (across the origin): promoter for bacteriophage SP6 RNA polymerase
>Addgene plasmid #228426 | pCCG_Gephyrin | addgene full sequence | sequence record 460268 | Addgene NGS Result
TATAGTGTCACCTAAATCGTATGTGTATGATACATAAGGTTATGTATTAATTGTAGCCGCGTTCTAACGA
CAATATGTCCATATGGTGCACTCTCAGTACAATCTGCTCTGATGCCGCATAGTTAAGCCAGCCCCGACAC
CCGCCAACACCCGCTGACGCGCCCTGACGGGCTTGTCTGCTCCCGGCATCCGCTTACAGACAAGCTGTGA
CCGTCTCCGGGAGCTGCATGTGTCAGAGGTTTTCACCGTCATCACCGAAACGCGCGAGACGAAAGGGCCT
CGTGATACGCCTATTTTTATAGGTTAATGTCATGATAATAATGGTTTCTTAGACGTCAGGTGGCACTTTT
CGGGGAAATGTGCGCGGAACCCCTATTTGTTTATTTTTCTAAATACATTCAAATATGTATCCGCTCATGA
GACAATAACCCTGATAAATGCTTCAATAATATTGAAAAAGGAAGAGTATGAGTATTCAACATTTCCGTGT
CGCCCTTATTCCCTTTTTTGCGGCATTTTGCCTTCCTGTTTTTGCTCACCCAGAAACGCTGGTGAAAGTA
AAAGATGCTGAAGATCAGTTGGGTGCACGAGTGGGTTACATCGAACTGGATCTCAACAGCGGTAAGATCC
TTGAGAGTTTTCGCCCCGAAGAACGTTTTCCAATGATGAGCACTTTTAAAGTTCTGCTATGTGGCGCGGT
ATTATCCCGTATTGACGCCGGGCAAGAGCAACTCGGTCGCCGCATACACTATTCTCAGAATGACTTGGTT
GAGTACTCACCAGTCACAGAAAAGCATCTTACGGATGGCATGACAGTAAGAGAATTATGCAGTGCTGCCA
TAACCATGAGTGATAACACTGCGGCCAACTTACTTCTGACAACGATCGGAGGACCGAAGGAGCTAACCGC
TTTTTTGCACAACATGGGGGATCATGTAACTCGCCTTGATCGTTGGGAACCGGAGCTGAATGAAGCCATA
CCAAACGACGAGCGTGACACCACGATGCCTGTAGCAATGGCAACAACGTTGCGCAAACTATTAACTGGCG
AACTACTTACTCTAGCTTCCCGGCAACAATTAATAGACTGGATGGAGGCGGATAAAGTTGCAGGACCACT
TCTGCGCTCGGCCCTTCCGGCTGGCTGGTTTATTGCTGATAAATCTGGAGCCGGTGAGCGTGGGTCTCGC
GGTATCATTGCAGCACTGGGGCCAGATGGTAAGCCCTCCCGTATCGTAGTTATCTACACGACGGGGAGTC
AGGCAACTATGGATGAACGAAATAGACAGATCGCTGAGATAGGTGCCTCACTGATTAAGCATTGGTAACT
GTCAGACCAAGTTTACTCATATATACTTTAGATTGATTTAAAACTTCATTTTTAATTTAAAAGGATCTAG
GTGAAGATCCTTTTTGATAATCTCATGACCAAAATCCCTTAACGTGAGTTTTCGTTCCACTGAGCGTCAG
ACCCCGTAGAAAAGATCAAAGGATCTTCTTGAGATCCTTTTTTTCTGCGCGTAATCTGCTGCTTGCAAAC
AAAAAAACCACCGCTACCAGCGGTGGTTTGTTTGCCGGATCAAGAGCTACCAACTCTTTTTCCGAAGGTA
ACTGGCTTCAGCAGAGCGCAGATACCAAATACTGTTCTTCTAGTGTAGCCGTAGTTAGGCCACCACTTCA
AGAACTCTGTAGCACCGCCTACATACCTCGCTCTGCTAATCCTGTTACCAGTGGCTGCTGCCAGTGGCGA
TAAGTCGTGTCTTACCGGGTTGGACTCAAGACGATAGTTACCGGATAAGGCGCAGCGGTCGGGCTGAACG
GGGGGTTCGTGCACACAGCCCAGCTTGGAGCGAACGACCTACACCGAACTGAGATACCTACAGCGTGAGC
TATGAGAAAGCGCCACGCTTCCCGAAGGGAGAAAGGCGGACAGGTATCCGGTAAGCGGCAGGGTCGGAAC
AGGAGAGCGCACGAGGGAGCTTCCAGGGGGAAACGCCTGGTATCTTTATAGTCCTGTCGGGTTTCGCCAC
CTCTGACTTGAGCGTCGATTTTTGTGATGCTCGTCAGGGGGGCGGAGCCTATGGAAAAACGCCAGCAACG
CGGCCTTTTTACGGTTCCTGGCCTTTTGCTGGCCTTTTGCTCACATGTTCTTTCCTGCGTTATCCCCTGA
TTCTGTGGATAACCGTATTACCGCCTTTGAGTGAGCTGATACCGCTCGCCGCAGCCGAACGACCGAGCGC
AGCGAGTCAGTGAGCGAGGAAGCGGAAGAGCGCCCAATACGCAAACCGCCTCTCCCCGCGCGTTGGCCGA
TTCATTAATGCAGGTTAACCTGGCTTATCGAAATTAATACGACTCACTATAGGGAGACCGGCAGATCCAA
TGCGGATGGATTCGCTCACTCGGTGCCGCGGCGGTGCGAAGTTCCTGCCGTGGATTGGGGGATTGCACAG
ACGGTGGAGTGCTTGCTACAGCTAGGTACCCAGTTGCACACCAAACGGTGCCCCTGTGCCCCTGCGTCTA
GGTGTGTCCTGTGAGCAACTGCGCCCGCGCGCGGCACCGGGAAGCTGCGGGAACCTCAATGGATGATTGG
CGCCAGATCCCCGGCATCACCTCAGCACATGGGCAGCCCGAGAAGGAATCGAGGGTAGAAGATATTCCAG
GGTTTCCGCTAGCACAACTTCCAAGCGCCTCTACCGCTACTCCACACACCCACGCTGAATGGCACAACCA
CTGAGGCCTAGCGGTCCCAGCTCCCCGTAACCACGCAGCCCCAGCGACCGAGGTCATCATGACACTATGA
CGACAATCTGGCGGGAGACTTGGGAAAATCGATGACGGGCACCTACCTTGGGAACAATAGAGCAAGTCCA
GTCAACGCCCTAGGGAAGGGGGAAAAAAAAAAAAGAGCCCATTCTCACAAGGAGCAACACTGTGCTGCTA
TCATAGTACACTACAAGCAAAGTCGGGATGTTGCTAGAATCCGTCGGCTACGTCGGTAGATACCTCCCAT
AGGCAGTAAGTCTAGGTATCCAATTTATAGTTCCGCGTATTTCTTCGTCGAACGGGGCACAGCAAAGCCT
AACAGCCGCAGTGCCTCGCAACCAACACCAAGCAGTAATCTCATCCATCCATACAGATCCTCCCACAATA
TCTTTACATGCGCACTTGCGCTGTGTTAGCAGTTTAGGTTCCACTACCAAGGCTGACACGAGCAGCACTG
ACAGCAAACTGCTGCTTGGGGCCAAGAAATTGGCAGTTTGCTGAGCACCTACATATCAGTACACATCAAC
CCTGGTTTAATTGTTAGCCTGGTACTGTTAACCGTCATGAACGAGGACGTGGAGGAAGAACCACGCTAAC
AATTGAACCAGGGTTGATGTATACCTCTCTTACCATATTTGCTTGCTTCCACGTCCCTATCCTCAAGCGA
TTTTGTTCTTGACTTTTTGTATTTCAACGCAAAGGCCATTCAGGTTTCTCATGTTCAACCCTTTGGATGG
CGATGCCGTTCGTCCCAGGACCTCGTGACCTTTGAAAGACGAGAAATATATCCCAAAGCAACTTCTGCTT
ATGGACAAGCAACTGCATGGCGGCCCACAACTCATATCTCGCGTAATCATCCAAACGCTAGGCCCGAGTA
CTCTACTGTTCTCGAGACACCTACCATAATATGTACCCAATCAGACATGACAACAGTCAACCAAACATAC
CCTGATCCGGCCAAACCCTGACATCCCTAGATGATGGTTAGGCACACAAATGGAAAACGGGACTCGTTGG
TTAGGTGGGAACGCTTGTATTGCAGCCAGCCAACCGACTCTCCTCGTCCCTCTCGAGTCCCGTTATTGCC
GTTTGACCCAGCCGCCCAGCCGCCAAACAGCTGAGGGAGCCAATGGTCTAATACACCGTCCAACGGCCCC
AGTGATGTTTCAAACTTGATTGACAGCGAACGAAACCCCTGAAACCCGTTATAGATATGTATAGATTTGA
CGGGGTAGCTTGGCCCTAATACGACTCACTATAGGGCGAATTGGAGCTCCACCGCGGTGGCGGCCGCTAG
AAGGAGCAGTCCATCTGCGTGAATCACGAGAGAATCAGCTACTTTGAATCGATGGATGCAGCTACCAGAA
GTCACTCAGTTCGTTCAAAGCCACATCACTGGGCACTTCCATTGGGACAGGCATTGATCGGACGAGACCG
ACTTCTGGCCGCTTTCAACAGCCACATTATATCCATGTCACGGCTACGCGCGGCCTTCGGTAACAGAAAA
GCACACAGACAGCGATTGTGACATGGATTCGGGCAAAGCATTGGTGGTCGCACCAGGTCATCCTGAGTGT
GCAGTGGCTGCTATTCAGATTTCATCTAACTGCGGGAGAGGGGTTCAAAGGGGCGTGACGTCACAGACAA
CGGGTGAAGGACGAAGATTGCCTCACTTCTTTGCTAGCAATTTGCCTGCAAAGAAGGCGCACATGTCAAG
CAAACAACTGGGAAACCACTATTGAATACCCACAATGCAAAGCTCGGAAGGTACGTCTTGATTGCAGTGT
GTCGAGTGTCAAAAAAGAAGCAAGTGTTCATGCAAGCCAAAATTGGCACCTCCTCCACTTCTCCGAGTGC
CCCACCCGAACCTCCAGGCGAGATGGCCGGAACATACCATCCGCGTTGGGATTATGACGTATCTCCTTCT
TCTTCACATGATTCCATCCCGTTGTTGCTTGTTTGCGAGCTGTGACGGGAGATCGTAGATGCCACTTAGG
GCCAGGCAGGCAGTGCAGGCAGCCAGGAACACAAGCTTCCAACTTGGTCATCTCGATTGCCGATTAAGGG
AACCAAATGCCTATATAAGACTGTCCTCCCACCTCCCCAATACCATTCTTTTCTTCTTCCATCATCAGCC
AACAAAGCAATCACATCTTCACTACTTCAAATCAACACAACACTCAAACCACTTTCACAACCCCTCACAT
CAACCAAATCTAGAACTAGTGGATCCCCGGGTTAATTAACATGGCGACCGAGGGAATGATCCTCACAAAC
CACGACCATCAAATCCGTGTCGGAGTCCTCACAGTGAGTGATAGCTGCTTCAGGAATCTTGCAGAAGACC
GCAGTGGGATAAATCTAAAAGATCTCGTCCAGGATCCTTCTTTGTTGGGTGGGACTATATCAGCATACAA
GATAGTACCAGATGAAATAGAAGAAATCAAGGAAACACTCATAGACTGGTGTGATGAGAAGGAACTTAAT
TTGATATTAACAACTGGCGGAACAGGGTTTGCACCACGAGATGTCACTCCAGAGGCCACAAAAGAAGTAA
TAGAACGGGAAGCGCCAGGGATGGCCCTGGCAATGCTGATGGGATCACTTAATGTTACACCTCTGGGCAT
GCTCTCTAGACCAGTGTGTGGAATAAGAGGGAAAACTCTGATAATTAACCTGCCTGGTAGCAAGAAAGGA
TCTCAGGAATGCTTTCAGTTCATACTGCCAGCTCTACCTCATGCCATTGACCTTTTACGTGATGCCATTG
TAAAAGTAAAGGAGGTGCATGATGAACTTGAAGATTTACCTTCCCCACCACCTCCTCTTTCTCCACCTCC
TACAACTAGCCCACATAAGCAGACAGAAGACAAAGGAGTTCAGTGTGAAGAGGAGGAAGAAGAAAAGAAA
GACAGTGGTGTAGCTTCGACAGAAGATAGTTCCTCATCACATATTACTGCAGCAGCTATTGCTGCAAAGA
TTCCAGACTCCATCATTTCTCGTGGCGTTCAGGTGCTCCCACGAGACACAGCCTCCCTTAGCACTACTCC
TTCAGAGTCGCCCCGTGCCCAGGCTACATCTCGCCTCTCTACAGCTTCTTGTCCAACACCAAAAGCTCGG
CTTCCCTCGTGCTCACCTACCTATAGTGTATCTGAGGTCCAGTCCAGGTGCAGCAGCAAGGAGAACATTC
TAAGAGCCAGTCACAGTGCTGTAGATATCACCAAGGTGGCTAGAAGACATCGCATGTCTCCTTTTCCTCT
GACGTCTATGGACAAAGCCTTCATTACAGTTCTGGAGATGACTCCGGTGCTTGGTACAGAAATCATCAAT
TACCGAGATGGAATGGGGCGAGTCCTTGCTCAAGATGTGTATGCAAAGGACAACCTACCCCCATTCCCAG
CATCAGTAAAAGATGGCTATGCTGTTCGAGCTGCTGATGGTCCAGGAGATCGTTTCATCATTGGGGAATC
CCAAGCTGGTGAACAGCCAACTCAGACAGTAATGCCCGGACAAGTGATGCGGGTTACAACAGGTGCTCCA
ATCCCCTGCGGTGCTGATGCAGTAGTGCAAGTTGAGGATACTGAACTCATCAGGGAATCAGATGATGGTA
CTGAAGAACTTGAAGTGCGAATTCTGGTGCAAGCTCGGCCAGGCCAAGACATCAGACCCATCGGCCACGA
CATTAAAAGAGGGGAGTGTGTTTTGGCAAAAGGAACCCATATGGGCCCTTCAGAAATTGGTCTCCTTGCA
ACTGTAGGTGTCACAGAAGTTGAAGTCAATAAGTTT
[465 nt withheld, positions 6547-7011]
CCAACCATCATCAAAGCTAGGTTATCTTGTGACGTAAAGCTGGACCCTCGCCCAGAATACCACCGGTGTA
TACTGACTTGGCATCACCAAGAACCACTGCCCTGGGCCCAGAGTACAGGTAATCAGATGAGCAGCCGTCT
GATGAGCATGCGCAGTGCCAATGGATTGCTGATGCTACCTCCAAAGACAGAGCAGTATGTGGAACTTCAC
AAAGGCGAGGTGGTGGACGTCATGGTCATTGGACGGCTATGAGAATTCGATATCAAGCTTATCGATACCG
TCGACCTCGAGGGGGGGCCCGGTACCAGCTTTTGTTCCCTTTAGTGAGGGTTAATAGGGCGTGCACGGCT
ATGGGGTCTGAATGCTAAAAGACACCATTTCCCACACTCCCTCTGATTTTTTTTATGGTTTTTTTTTATC
TTCATTTTTCGCCGTCTTTTATTCGGTTGTTTGGGAGGTTCACATGCAACGTGCAAGACTGCAAGTATAT
TGAGATGGGCGCTTCATGCAATGCAGCATCACTGCAGCGACATTGTGACATCCACGTTTCGATCGTCTGT
GCTTCCCCGTTCATGTACGCATGATCTGAAAAAAAAAAAAAAAAAAAAGTTGATGTAATAATGAAAATAA
ACACCCAGGGACGAGCACCCCTTCTGGAATAGGGAGAAAAACTAAAGGGACGTTTGGGTCTCTACACTTA
CCAACAGATTCATGTACTGATCTTCAGCCTGTACAGAACAGTACAATGTCCAAAACTCGTTATCATTACT
CTATGTGCCCAAAATGACCCAGATATACATCAACCCACTACATCCTTTTGTTCTTGTTTTTTTTTTTTTT
TTGCTACTTCGAAAAGAATTTCCGTTTAGTTGCTCTTGCTCATGTGCTCAAGACGGATGCTGACCGCCCT
TCTGTGAGCCTCGAGCTCCTCAACCTTAGCCAACTGCATGACAGCCTGGCCGACGTTTTTGAGACCCTCG
GCAGTCAAGTTGGAGCTGGTAATGTGCTTGACGAACGAGGCGAGATTGACGCCAGAGTACTGCTTGGCAA
AGCCATAGGTAGCTATGTGTCTTGACGTTAGCAGAAGAATCTGTGAAGCGGGGCTATTTATGATATGTAA
CTTACGCAGCGAGTGGTTAACACCAGCAGAGTAATCGCCAACGGACTCAGGAGTCCAGGCGCCAATGAAG
ACACTACCGGCGTTCATGACAAGATCGACAGCCTTCTCGGCCTCCTTGATCTGGAGGATCAAGTGCTCAG
GAGCGTACTTGTTGCTGAGCTCCATGGCCTCCTCGACGGTCTTGACCTGCACGGTGATCGAGTGGGCGAT
GGAGCCACGGACAATCTGGACGCGAGGAAGCTCCGTAGCCTGACGGTGAACCTCGTCCTCAATAGCCTGA
AGATGCTCCTCGTCGAGGTCAATAGCGATCAGGATGACCTGACTGTCAACGCCGTGCTCAGCCTGGGACA
GGAGATCCGAGGCAACGAACGCGGGGTTGGCGTCCTTGTCAGCGATGACCAGCACCTCGGACGGGCCAGC
GGGCATGTCAATACCAACGGCAGCGTTGGTGTCGTTGCTGACGAACATCTTGGCAGCAGTGACGAACTGG
TTACCGGGGCCGAGAATCTTGTCGACCTTGGTGATGCTCTCGGTGCCGTAGGCCATGGCAGCTACGGCCT
GGGCACCGCCGGCAAGCACGATGGACTCGGCGCCAACCTTGTGAGCGACGTAGACAATCTCGGGAGTGAT
GGTTCCGTCGGCGCGGGGAGGAGAGGCGAACACAATCTTGTTGCAGCCGGCGACCATGGCGGGAACACCC
AGCATAAGGGCAGTGCTGGGGAGAACGGCGGTACCGCCGGGGATGTAGCAGCCGACGGCCTCGATGGGAC
GAGAGAAACGGCTGCAGACAACACCGGGCATGGTCTCGACCTGGAGGGGCTTCTCCTCCTTCTGGGCGGC
GTGGAACTTGCGGATGTTCTCGAAGGACACGTCGATGGCAGCAATGGTCTCCTCAGGGAGCTGCATAAGC
TCCTTGGGGAAGGGCGCCTTCAGGACGGGGCTAGTAAGAGAGGTAGCCTTCTCGAACTTGTGAGTGTACG
ACAGAACAGCCTTGTCGCCGTTCTTGCGGACGTCCTCGATGATGGGGACAATGATCTTGTAGATGGCATC
GGACGACTTTTGCGCAGGACGCTTGAGAGCAGCATCGAGCTCCTCGGTAGAGACCTTGGAGGCGTCGAAA
CGTCTCATGGTGATCTTCTCAGGGGTGGTCTCCTGGGCGGCCTCCTTGGTGACAGGGGCCGAAGTGGCAG
CGAGAGCGGACGCCGCAGGCTTGATGCCCTCCTTCTCAGCCCACTTACCCTTAGCATCTCCAGTCCTGCG
CTTGACCTTCCAGCTCTTGGCGTCAAGGCTCCTTTCGATATCGGCAAGAGTAACGCCGGCAGCAACGGCC
CTGGTAAGAGCAAAGTAGAAGAGATCGGCAGCCTCAAAGGCGATTTCCTGGGGGGTCTGAGCGGTGCAGA
GCTCCTCAGCCTCCTCCATGATCTTGGCCCGGACTAGCTTCTCATCGGAGAAGAGACGGGCAGTGTAGGA
GCCCTCGGGGGCAGACTGTTTCCTCGAAATCAAAGTCTGCTCGAGCTTGGGAAGGCCTTTGAGCTGACCA
AAGCAGCCGGACTGATCGAGGTGGCAGAAACGACCCTTCTGCTTCACGACAAACTTGAGAGCATCGTTAT
CGCAGTCAAGCGAGATGCGGACGAGCTCCTGAGTGTCTCCGGAAGTAGCACCCTTGTACCAGAGACCGCG
CTTCCGGCTCTGATAGACACCAGTCTGTGTCCTGAGGGCCTCGTTCACACTCTCGGCACTGCTGTAGACC
AGACCCAGAGCAGTGTCGTGCTCATCAACGACAACGGTGGGGAGAAGACCATCGGGACGGTCAGACTTCC
AGACGCTCGAGAGGATGGTGGAGATGGCAAGCTTCAGCTGCTCGAGTTC
